>Addgene plasmid #138227 | pFP.R357 | addgene full sequence | sequence record 273517 | Addgene NGS Result
TGCCACCTGACGTCTAAGAAAAGGAATATTCAGCAATTTGCCCGTGCCGAAGAAAGGCCCACCCGTGAAG
GTGAGCCAGTGAGTTGATTGCTACGTAATTAGTTAGTTAGCCCTTAGTGACTCGAATTCGCGGCCGCTTC
TAGAGTTATGACAACTTGACGGCTACATCATTCACTTTTTCTTCACAACCGGCACGGAACTCGCTCGGGC
TGGCCCCGGTGCATTTTTTAAATACCCGCGAGAAATAGAGTTGATCGTCAAAACCAACATTGCGACCGAC
GGTGGCGATAGGCATCCGGGTGGTGCTCAAAAGCAGCTTCGCCTGGCTGATACGTTGGTCCTCGCGCCAG
CTTAAGACGCTAATCCCTAACTGCTGGCGGAAAAGATGTGACAGACGCGACGGCGACAAGCAAACATGCT
GTGCGACGCTGGCGATATCAAAATTGCTGTCTGCCAGGTGATCGCTGATGTACTGACAAGCCTCGCGTAC
CCGATTATCCATCGGTGGATGGAGCGACTCGTTAATCGCTTCCATGCGCCGCAGTAACAATTGCTCAAGC
AGATTTATCGCCAGCAGCTCCGAATAGCGCCCTTCCCCTTGCCCGGCGTTAATGATTTGCCCAAACAGGT
CGCTGAAATGCGGCTGGTGCGCTTCATCCGGGCGAAAGAACCCCGTATTGGCAAATATTGACGGCCAGTT
AAGCCATTCATGCCAGTAGGCGCGCGGACGAAAGTAAACCCACTGGTGATACCATTCGCGAGCCTCCGGA
TGACGACCGTAGTGATGAATCTCTCCTGGCGGGAACAGCAAAATATCACCCGGTCGGCAAACAAATTCTC
GTCCCTGATTTTTCACCACCCCCTGACCGCGAATGGTGAGATTGAGAATATAACCTTTCATTCCCAGCGG
TCGGTCGATAAAAAAATCGAGATAACCGTTGGCCTCAATCGGCGTTAAACCCGCCACCAGATGGGCATTA
AACGAGTATCCCGGCAGCAGGGGATCATTTTGCGCTTCAGCCATACTTTTCATACTCCCGCCATTCAGAG
AAGAAACCAATTGTCCATATTGCATCAGACATTGCCGTCACTGCGTCTTTTACTGGCTCTTCTCGCTAAC
CAAACCGGTAACCCCGCTTATTAAAAGCATTCTGTAACAAAGCGGGACCAAAGCCATGACAAAAACGCGT
AACAAAAGTGTCTATAATCACGGCAGAAAAGTCCACATTGATTATTTGCACGGCGTCACACTTTGCTATG
CCATAGCATTTTTATCCATAAGATTAGCGGATCCTACCTGACGCTTTTTATCGCAACTCTCTACTGTTTC
TCCATTACTAGAGATTAAAGAGGAGAAATACTAGATGGTGAGCAAGGGCGAAGAAGACAACATGGCCATC
ATCAAGGAGTTCATGCGCTTCAAGGTGCACATGGAGGGCTCCGTGAACGGCCACGAGTTCGAGATCGAGG
GCGAGGGCGAGGGCCGCCCCTACGAGGGCACCCAGACCGCCAAGCTGAAGGTGACCAAGGGTGGCCCCCT
GCCCTTCGCCTGGGACATCCTGTCCCCTCAGTTCATGTACGGCTCCAAGGCCTACGTGAAGCACCCCGCC
GACATCCCCGACTACTTGAAGCTGTCCTTCCCCGAGGGCTTCAAGTGGGAGCGCGTGATGAACTTCGAGG
ACGGCGGCGTGGTGACCGTGACCCAGGACTCCTCCTTGCAGGACGGCGAGTTCATCTACAAGGTGAAGCT
GCGCGGCACCAACTTCCCCTCCGACGGCCCCGTAATGCAGAAGAAGACCATGGGCTGGGAGGCCTCCTCC
GAGCGGATGTACCCCGAGGACGGCAGTAAGTGTATATCCTCCGATACCAACGTGCTGATATGGAACAGTA
AAATCTCTAAAAAAGCCAAAGACATTCAAATCGGTGATATACTGGTAGGTGACGATGGTAACAAGCGCAA
TGTTATCGATGTTAGCTTTGGAAAAGGACAGATGTACAAAATCATTCAGTCCAAAGGTGAAAATTATAGC
GTTAATAACAACCATACTCTTACGCTGATGATGCCACTGCACAAAGTAATTAGCAATAGTAACAATAAGC
TGAAATTACTCTGGTGGGATAATGTGTATAAAATTATTAAATCCAAACCGATTGATGTGCAAGAAAACAA
AATTAGCGATGATGAAATTCTCCTGAACAGTGTCTATCATGACCGCGGCTCAGCCGGTAGTGCCGCTGGT
TCCGGGCTGGATTCGCCAGGGTATATCACGGTTGAGAAAGATGGTATTGGCGATTATGTGAGTATTACAG
TGGATACGACGACGAATCAACGATTTCTGATTAACGATTTTACGGTCACGCATAATTGCTCAAACGGCGC
CCTGAAGGGCGAGATCAAGCAGAGGCTGAAGCTGAAGGACGGCGGCCACTACGACGCTGAGGTCAAGACC
ACCTACAAGGCCAAGAAGCCCGTGCAGCTGCCCGGCGCCTACAACGTCAACATCAAGTTGGACATCACCT
CCCACAACGAGGACTACACCATCGTGGAACAGTACGAACGCGCCGAGGGCCGCCACTCCACCGGCGGCAT
GGACGAGCTGTACAAGCATCATCACCATCACCACTAATAATACTAGTAGCGGCCGCTGCAGGAGTCACTA
AGGGTTAGTTAGTTAGATTAGCAGAAAGTCAAAAGCCTCCGACCGGAGGCTTTTGACTAAAACTTCCCTT
GGGGTTATCATTGGGGCTCACTCAAAGGCGGTAATCAGATAAAAAAAATCCTTAGCTTTCGCTAAGGATG
ATTTCTGCTAGAGATGGAATAGACTGGATGGAGGCGGATAAAGTTGCAGGACCACTTCTGCGCTCGGCCC
TTCCGGCTGGCTGGTTTATTGCTGATAAATCTGGAGCCGGTGAGCGTGGGTCTCGCGGTATCATTGCAGC
ACTGGGGCCAGATGGTAAGCCCTCCCGTATCGTAGTTATCTACACGACGGGGAGTCAGGCAACTATGGAT
GAACGAAATAGACAGATCGCTGAGATAGGTGCCTCACTGATTAAGCATTGGTAACTGTCAGACCAAGTTT
ACTCATATATACTTTAGATTGATTTAAAACTTCATTTTTAATTTAAAAGGATCTAGGTGAAGATCCTTTT
TGATAATCTCATGACCAAAATCCCTTAACGTGAGTTTTCGTTCCACTGAGCGTCAGACCCCTTAATAAGA
TGATCTTCTTGAGATCGTTTTGGTCTGCGCGTAATCTCTTGCTCTGAAAACGAAAAAACCGCCTTGCAGG
GCGGTTTTCGAAGGTTCTCTGAGCTACCAACTCTTTGAACCGAGGTAACTGGCTTGGAGGAGCGCAGTCA
CCAAAACTTGTCCTTTCAGTTTAGCCTTAACCGGCGCATGACTTCAAGACTAACTCCTCTAAATCAATTA
CCAGTGGCTGCTGCCAGTGGTGCTTTTGCATGTCTTTCCGGGTTGGACTCAAGACGATAGTTACCGGATA
AGGCGCAGCGGTCGGACTGAACGGGGGGTTCGTGCATACAGTCCAGCTTGGAGCGAACTGCCTACCCGGA
ACTGAGTGTCAGGCGTGGAATGAGACAAACGCGGCCATAACAGCGGAATGACACCGGTAAACCGAAAGGC
AGGAACAGGAGAGCGCACGAGGGAGCCGCCAGGGGGAAACGCCTGGTATCTTTATAGTCCTGTCGGGTTT
CGCCACCACTGATTTGAGCGTCAGATTTCGTGATGCTTGTCAGGGGGGCGGAGCCTATGGAAAAACGGCT
TTGCCGCGGCCCTCTCACTTCCCTGTTAAGTATCTTCCTGGCATCTTCCAGGAAATCTCCGCCCCGTTCG
TAAGCCATTTCCGCTCGCCGCAGTCGAACGACCGAGCGTAGCGAGTCAGTGAGCGAGGAAGCGGAATATA
TCCTGTATCACATATTCTGCTGACGCACCGGTGCAGCCTTTTTTCTCCTGCCACATGAAGCACTTCACTG
ACACCCTCATCAGTGCCAACATAGTAAGCCAGTATACACTCCGCTAGCGCTGAGGTCTGCCTCGTGAAGA
AGGTGTTGCTGACTCATACCAGGCCTGAATCGCCCCATCATCCAGCCAGAAAGTGAGGGAGCCACGGTTG
ATGAGAGCTTTGTTGTAGGTGGACCAGTTGGTGATTTTGAACTTTTGCTTTGCCACGGAACGGTCTGCGT
TGTCGGGAAGATGCGTGATCTGATCCTTCAACTCAGCAAAAGTTCGATTTATTCAACAAAGCCACGTTGT
GTCTCAAAATCTCTGATGTTACATTGCACAAGATAAAAATATATCATCATGAACAATAAAACTGTCTGCT
TACATAAACAGTAATACAAGGGGTGTTTACTAGAGGAGATTCTCATGTTTGACAGCTTATCATCGATAAG
CTTTAATGCGGTAGTTTATCACAGTTAAATTGCTAACGCAGTCAGGCACCGTGTATGAAATCTAACAATG
CGCTCATCGTCATTCTCGGCACCGTCACCCTGGACGCTGTAGGCATAGGCTTGGTTATGCCGGTACTGCC
GGGCCTCTTGCGGGATATCGTCCATTCCGACAGTATTGCCAGTCACTATGGCGTGCTGCTTGCGCTCTAT
GCGTTGATGCAATTTCTTTGCGCACCCGTTCTCGGAGCCCTGTCCGACCGCTTTGGCCGCCGTCCAGTCC
TGCTCGCTTCGCTCCTTGGAGCCACTATCGACTACGCGATCATGGCGACCACACCCGTCCTGTGGATTCT
CTACGCCGGACGCATCGTGGCGGGCATCACGGGTGCCACAGGTGCGGTTGCTGGTGCCTATATCGCCGAC
ATCACCGATGGGGAAGATCGGGCTCGCCACTTCGGGCTCATGAGCGCTTGTTTCGGCGTGGGTATGGTGG
CAGGCCCCGTGGCCGGGGGACTGTTGGGTGCCATCTCCTTGCATGCACCATTCCTTGCGGCGGCGGTGCT
CAACGGCCTCAACCTCCTCCTGGGCTGCTTCCTTATGCAGGAATCGCATAAGGGAGAGCGCCGTCCGATG
CCCTTGCGTGCCTTCAATCCAGTCAGCTCCTTCCGGTGGGCGCGGGGCATGACTATCGTCGCCGCACTTA
TGACTGTTTTCTTTATCATGCAACTCGTAGGACAGGTTCCGGCAGCGCTCTGGGTCATTTTCGGCGAGGA
CCGCTTTCGCTGGAGCGCGACGATGATCGGCCTGTCGCTTGCGGTATTCGGAATCTTGCACGCCCTCGCT
CAAGCCTTCGTCACGGGCCCCGCCACCAAACGTTTCGGCGAGAAGCAGGCCATTATCGCGGGCATGGCGG
CCGACGCGCTGGGCTACGTCTTGCTGGCGTTCGCGACGCGCGGCTGGATGGCCTTCCCCATTATGATTCT
TCTCGCTTCCGGCGGCATCGGTATGCCCGCGTTGCAGGCCATGCTGTCCCGCCAAGTAGATGACGACCAT
CAGGGACAGCTTCAAGGGTCGCTCGCGGCTCTTACCAGCCTCACTTCGATCATTGGACCGCTGATCGTCA
CGGCGATTTATGCCGCCTCGGCGAGCACATGGAACGGGTTGGCATGGATTGTAGGTGCCGCCCTTTACCT
TGTCTGCCTCCCCGCGTTGCGTCGCGGTGCATGGAGCCGGGCCACCTCGACCTAATAATACTAGCTCCGG
CAAAAAAACGGGCAAGGTGTCACCACCCTGCCCTTTTTCTTTAAAACCGAAAAGATTACTTCGCGTT
Features (pLannotate 1.2.2; 16 found; start..end, strand, type, name):
     48..77      -  terminator     T3Te terminator: phage T3 early transcription terminator
    124..145     +  misc_feature   BioBrick prefix: BioBrick prefix for parts that do not start with "ATG"
    146..1024    -  CDS            araC: L-arabinose regulatory protein; araC
   1051..1335    +  promoter       araBAD promoter: araBAD; promoter of the L-arabinose operon of E. coli; the araC regulatory gene is transcribed in the opposite direction (Guzman et al., 1995)
   1365..1844    +  CDS            mCherry (fragment): monomeric derivative of DsRed fluorescent protein (Shaner et al., 2004) mammalian codon-optimized
   2374..2606    +  CDS            mCherry (fragment): monomeric derivative of DsRed fluorescent protein (Shaner et al., 2004) mammalian codon-optimized
   2631..2651    +  misc_feature   BioBrick suffix: universal suffix for all parts
   2687..2718    +  terminator     tonB terminator: bidirectional E. coli tonB-P14 transcription terminator
   2765..2805    -  terminator     bacterial terminator (fragment): putative bacterial transcription terminator
   2818..3063    +  CDS            bla(M) (fragment): β-lactamase lacking the signal sequence; bla(M); allows cytosolic expression of β-lactamase
   3229..3773    +  rep_origin     p15A ori: Plasmids containing the medium-copy-number p15A origin of replication can be propagated in E. coli cells that contain a second plasmid with the ColE1 origin.
   3861..3916    +  rep_origin     RSF ori (fragment): Plasmids containing the RSF 1030 origin of replication can be propagated in E. coli cells that contain additional plasmids with compatible origins.
   4015..4041    -  misc_feature   bom (fragment): basis of mobility region from pBR322
   4389..4417    +  promoter       tet promoter: E. coli promoter for tetracycline efflux protein gene
   4465..5653    +  CDS            TcR (fragment): tetracycline efflux protein; tet; confers resistance to tetracycline
   5666..5725    +  terminator     his operon terminator: This putative transcriptin terminator from the E. coli his operon has a 2-bp deletion introduced during synthesis. Its efficiency has not been determined.
