[The description below was written by a language model from this plasmid's Addgene catalogue record and pLannotate feature annotations shown in this document.]
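Description:
pFP.R357 is a 5.7 kb bacterial expression and synthetic-biology plasmid built on the BioBrick vector pSB3T5. It replicates in E. coli from the p15A origin, which gives a low-to-medium copy number and is compatible with ColE1-type plasmids. Selection is by tetracycline, through a tet-promoter-driven efflux protein gene. The cloning region sits between the BioBrick prefix and suffix and is insulated from the backbone by flanking transcription terminators (T3Te, tonB, his operon). The annotation also picks up short fragments resembling β-lactamase, the RSF origin and the pBR322 bom site. These appear to be backbone remnants rather than functional elements, and ampicillin resistance is not listed for this plasmid.

The payload is an arabinose-inducible reporter cassette in the classic divergent arrangement. araC, the L-arabinose regulator, is transcribed on the reverse strand from its own promoter (recorded as iPC). The adjacent araBAD promoter drives the forward-strand reporter. That reporter is a single open reading frame in which mCherry is split into N- and C-terminal fragments, with the Cro-Top2 artificial mini-intein inserted between them in cis. The intein is flanked by short extein junction residues (GSK and CSN in the insert name), and a C-terminal 6xHis tag follows. The feature table annotates the two mCherry fragments, and the unannotated gap of roughly 0.5 kb between them corresponds to the intein. After arabinose induction, self-excision of the intein should ligate the two halves and restore red fluorescence, so fluorescence reports splicing activity, while the His tag allows detection or purification of the protein products. The plasmid belongs to a study that characterised a library of orthogonal split inteins for modular peptide assembly.
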