Addgene plasmid #138227: pFP.R357
Purpose: Expresses the split mCherry reporter interrupted by the Cro-Top2 artificially mini-intein (in cis)
Depositing lab: Baojun Wang. Depositing organization: University of Edinburgh. Publication: An expanded library of orthogonal split inteins enables modular multi-peptide assemblies. Pinto F, Thornton EL, Wang B. Nat Commun. 2020 Mar 23;11(1):1529. doi: 10.1038/s41467-020-15272-2. PubMed 32251274.
Backbone
  Vector backbone: pSB3T5
  Backbone manufacturer: BioBrick vector, IGEM registry
  Backbone size w/o insert (bp): 3252
  Total vector size (bp): 5737
  Vector type: Bacterial Expression, Synthetic Biology
Growth in bacteria
  Bacterial resistance: Tetracycline, 10 μg/mL
  Growth temperature: 37°C
  Growth strain: DH5alpha
  Copy number: Low Copy
Gene/Insert 1
  Gene/Insert name: araC
  Insert size (bp): 930
  Entrez Gene: araC (a.k.a. b0064, ECK0065)
  Promoter: iPC
  Cloning method: Gibson Cloning
  Sequencing primers: 5′ VF2 - TGCCACCTGACGTCTAAGAA
Gene/Insert 2
  Gene/Insert name: mCherryN(GSK).Cro-Top2*.(CSN)mCherryC.H6
  Species: Synthetic
  Insert size (bp): 1263
  Promoter: P(araBAD)
  Tag / fusion protein: 6xHis (C terminal on insert)
  Cloning method: Gibson Cloning
  Sequencing primers: 5′ araC_F2 - AACCCACTGGTGATACCATTCG; 3′ VR - ATTACCGCCTTTGAGTGAGC
Terms and licenses: Academic/Nonprofit Terms; Industry Terms: Not Available to Industry
How to cite: pFP.R357 was a gift from Baojun Wang (Addgene plasmid # 138227 ; http://n2t.net/addgene:138227 ; RRID:Addgene_138227)
